>Addgene plasmid #235710 | pYO1296 | addgene full sequence | sequence record 472437 | Addgene NGS Result
TAGTTATTAATAGTAATCAATTACGGGGTCATTAGTTCATAGCCCATATATGGAGTTCCGCGTTACATAA
CTTACGGTAAATGGCCCGCCTGGCTGACCGCCCAACGACCCCCGCCCATTGACGTCAATAATGACGTATG
TTCCCATAGTAACGCCAATAGGGACTTTCCATTGACGTCAATGGGTGGAGTATTTACGGTAAACTGCCCA
CTTGGCAGTACATCAAGTGTATCATATGCCAAGTACGCCCCCTATTGACGTCAATGACGGTAAATGGCCC
GCCTGGCATTATGCCCAGTACATGACCTTATGGGACTTTCCTACTTGGCAGTACATCTACGTATTAGTCA
TCGCTATTACCATGGTGATGCGGTTTTGGCAGTACATCAATGGGCGTGGATAGCGGTTTGACTCACGGGG
ATTTCCAAGTCTCCACCCCATTGACGTCAATGGGAGTTTGTTTTGGCACCAAAATCAACGGGACTTTCCA
AAATGTCGTAACAACTCCGCCCCATTGACGCAAATGGGCGGTAGGCGTGTACGGTGGGAGGTCTATATAA
GCAGAGCTGGTTTAGTGAACCGTCAGATCCGCTAGCGCTACCGGTCGCCACCATGGTGAGCAAGGGCGAG
GAGGACAACATGGCCATCATCAAGGAGTTCATGCGCTTCAAGGTGCACATGGAGGGCTCCGTGAACGGCC
ACGAGTTCGAGATCGAGGGCGAGGGCGAGGGCCGCCCCTACGAGGGCACCCAGACCGCCAAGCTGAAGGT
GACCAAGGGCGGCCCCCTGCCCTTCGCCTGGGACATCCTGTCCCCTCAGTTCATGTACGGCTCCAAGGCC
TACGTGAAGCACCCCGCCGACATCCCCGACTACTTGAAGCTGTCCTTCCCCGAGGGCTTCAAGTGGGAGC
GCGTGATGAACTTCGAGGACGGCGGCGTGGTGACCGTGACCCAGGACTCCTCCCTGCAGGACGGCGAGTT
CATCTACAAGGTGAAGCTGCGCGGCACCAACTTCCCCTCCGACGGCCCCGTAATGCAGAAGAAGACCATG
GGCTGGGAGGCCTCCTCCGAGCGGATGTACCCCGAGGACGGCGCCCTGAAGGGCGAGATCAAGCAGAGGC
TGAAGCTGAAGGACGGCGGCCACTACGACGCCGAGGTCAAGACCACCTACAAGGCCAAGAAGCCCGTGCA
GCTGCCCGGCGCCTACAACGTCAACATCAAGCTGGACATCACCTCCCACAACGAGGACTACACCATCGTG
GAACAGTACGAGCGCGCCGAGGGCCGCCACTCCACCGGCGGCATGGACGAGCTGTACAAGGGTTCTGCGG
GATCAGCTGCCGGAGCTAGTCGAGGCGCAACAAGACCCAACGGGCCAAATACTGGAAATAAAATATGCCA
GTTCAAACTAGTACTTCTGGGAGAGTCCGCTGTTGGCAAATCAAGCCTAGTGCTTCGTTTTGTGAAAGGC
CAATTTCATGAATTTCAAGAGAGTACCATTGGGGCTGCTTTTCTAACCCAAACTGTATGTCTTGATGACA
CTACAGTAAAGTTTGAAATATGGGATACAGCTGGTCTCGAACGATACCATAGCCTAGCACCAATGTACTA
CAGAGGAGCACAAGCAGCCATAGTTGTATATGATATCACAAATGAGGAGTCCTTTGCAAGAGCAAAAAAT
TGGGTTAAAGAACTTCAGAGGCAAGCAAGTCCTAACATTGTAATAGCTTTATCGGGAAACAAGGCCGACC
TAGCAAATAAAAGAGCAGTAGATTTCCAGGAAGCACAGTCCTATGCAGATGACAATAGTTTATTATTCAT
GGAGACATCCGCTAAAACATCAATGAATGTAAATGAAATATTCATGGCAATAGCTAAAAAATTGCCAAAG
AATGAACCACAAAATCCAGGAGCAAATTCTGCCAGAGGAAGAGGAGTAGACCTTACCGAACCCACACAAC
CAACCAGGAATCAGTGTTGTAGTAACTAAGGATCCACCGGATCTAGATAACTGATCATAATCAGCCATAC
CACATTTGTAGAGGTTTTACTTGCTTTAAAAAACCTCCCACACCTCCCCCTGAACCTGAAACATAAAATG
AATGCAATTGTTGTTGTTAACTTGTTTATTGCAGCTTATAATGGTTACAAATAAAGCAATAGCATCACAA
ATTTCACAAATAAAGCATTTTTTTCACTGCATTCTAGTTGTGGTTTGTCCAAACTCATCAATGTATCTTA
ACGCGTAAATTGTAAGCGTTAATATTTTGTTAAAATTCGCGTTAAATTTTTGTTAAATCAGCTCATTTTT
TAACCAATAGGCCGAAATCGGCAAAATCCCTTATAAATCAAAAGAATAGACCGAGATAGGGT
[37 nt withheld, positions 2373-2409]
AAAGAACGTGGACTCCAACGTCAAAGG
[49 nt withheld, positions 2437-2485]
T
[91 nt withheld, positions 2487-2577]
G
[124 nt withheld, positions 2579-2702]
CAGGTGGCACTTTTCGGGGAAATGTGCGCGGAACCCCTATTTGTTTATTTTTCTAAATACATTCAAATAT
GTATCCGCTCATGAGACAATAACCCTGATAAATGCTTCAATAATATTGAAAAAGGAAGAGTCCTGAGGCG
GAAAGAACCAGCTGTGGAATGTGTGTCAGTTAGGGTGTGGAAAGTCCCCAGGCTCCCCAGCAGGCAGAAG
TATGCAAAGCATGCATCTCAATTAGTCAGCAACCAGGTGTGGAAAGTCCCCAGGCTCCCCAGCAGGCAGA
AGTATGCAAAGCATGCATCTCAATTAGTCAGCAACCATAGTCCCGCCCCTAACTCCGCCCATCCCGCCCC
TAACTCCGCCCAGTTCCGCCCATTCTCCGCCCCATGGCTGACTAATTTTTTTTATTTATGCAGAGGCCGA
GGCCGCCTCGGCCTCTGAGCTATTCCAGAAGTAGTGAGGAGGCTTTTTTGGAGGCCTAGGCTTTTGCAAA
GATCGATCAAGAGACAGGATGAGGATCGTTTCGCATGATTGAACAAGATGGATTGCACGCAGGTTCTCCG
GCCGCTTGGGTGGAGAGGCTATTCGGCTATGACTGGGCACAACAGACAATCGGCTGCTCTGATGCCGCCG
TGTTCCGGCTGTCAGCGCAGGGGCGCCCGGTTCTTTTTGTCAAGACCGACCTGTCCGGTGCCCTGAATGA
ACTGCAAGACGAGGCAGCGCGGCTATCGTGGCTGGCCACGACGGGCGTTCCTTGCGCAGCTGTGCTCGAC
GTTGTCACTGAAGCGGGAAGGGACTGGCTGCTATTGGGCGAAGTGCCGGGGCAGGATCTCCTGTCATCTC
ACCTTGCTCCTGCCGAGAAAGTATCCATCATGGCTGATGCAATGCGGCGGCTGCATACGCTTGATCCGGC
TACCTGCCCATTCGACCACCAAGCGAAACATCGCATCGAGCGAGCACGTACTCGGATGGAAGCCGGTCTT
GTCGATCAGGATGATCTGGACGAAGAGCATCAGGGGCTCGCGCCAGCCGAACTGTTCGCCAGGCTCAAGG
CGAGCATGCCCGACGGCGAGGATCTCGTCGTGACCCATGGCGATGCCTGCTTGCCGAATATCATGGTGGA
AAATGGCCGCTTTTCTGGATTCATCGACTGTGGCCGGCTGGGTGTGGCGGACCGCTATCAGGACATAGCG
TTGGCTACCCGTGATATTGCTGAAGAGCTTGGCGGCGAATGGGCTGACCGCTTCCTCGTGCTTTACGGTA
TCGCCGCTCCCGATTCGCAGCGCATCGCCTTCTATCGCCTTCTTGACGAGTTCTTCTGAGCGGGACTCTG
GGGTTCGAAATGACCGACCAAGCGACGCCCAACCTGCCATCACGAGATTTCGATTCCACCGCCGCCTTCT
ATGAAAGGTTGGGCTTCGGAATCGTTTTCCGGGACGCCGGCTGGATGATCCTCCAGCGCGGGGATCTCAT
GCTGGAGTTCTTCGCCCACCCTAGGGGGAGGCTAACTGAAACACGGAAGGAGACAATACCGGAAGGAACC
CGCGCTATGACGGCAATAAAAAGACAGAATAAAACGCACGGTGTTGGGTCGTTTGTTCATAAACGCGGGG
TTCGGTCCCAGGGCTGGCACTCTGTCGATACCCCACCGAGACCCCATTGGGGCCAATACGCCCGCGTTTC
TTCCTTTTCCCCACCCCACCCCCCAAGTTCGGGTGAAGGCCCAGGGCTCGCAGCCAACGTCGGGGCGGCA
GGCCCTGCCATAGCCTCAGGTTACTCATATATACTTTAGATTGATTTAAAACTTCATTTTTAATTTAAAA
GGATCTAGGTGAAGATCCTTTTTGATAATCTCATGACCAAAATCCCTTAACGTGAGTTTTCGTTCCACTG
AGCGTCAGACCCCGTAGAAAAGATCAAAGGATCTTCTTGAGATCCTTTTTTTCTGCGCGTAATCTGCTGC
TTGCAAACAAAAAAACCACCGCTACCAGCGGTGGTTTGTTTGCCGGATCAAGAGCTACCAACTCTTTTTC
CGAAGGTAACTGGCTTCAGCAGAGCGCAGATACCAAATACTGTTCTTCTAGTGTAGCCGTAGTTAGGCCA
CCACTTCAAGAACTCTGTAGCACCGCCTACATACCTCGCTCTGCTAATCCTGTTACCAGTGGCTGCTGCC
AGTGGCGATAAGTCGTGTCTTACCGGGTTGGACTCAAGACGATAGTTACCGGATAAGGCGCAGCGGTCGG
GCTGAACGGGGGGTTCGTGCACACAGCCCAGCTTGGAGCGAACGACCTACACCGAACTGAGATACCTACA
GCGTGAGCTATGAGAAAGCGCCACGCTTCCCGAAGGGAGAAAGGCGGACAGGTATCCGGTAAGCGGCAGG
GTCGGAACAGGAGAGCGCACGAGGGAGCTTCCAGGGGGAAACGCCTGGTATCTTTATAGTCCTGTCGGGT
TTCGCCACCTCTGACTTGAGCGTCGATTTTTGTGATGCTCGTCAGGGGGGCGGAGCCTATGGAAAAACGC
CAGCAACGCGGCCTTTTTACGGTTCCTGGCCTTTTGCTGGCCTTTTGCTCACATGTTCTTTCCTGCGTTA
TCCCCTGATTCTGTGGATAACCGTATTACCGCCATGCAT
Features (pLannotate 1.2.2; 14 found; start..end, strand, type, name):
     61..364     +  enhancer       CMV enhancer: human cytomegalovirus immediate early enhancer
    365..568     +  promoter       CMV promoter: human cytomegalovirus (CMV) immediate early promoter
    613..1320    +  CDS            mCherry: mCherry is a basic (constitutively fluorescent) red fluorescent protein published in 2004, derived from Discosoma sp.. It is reported to be a very rapidly-maturing monomer with low acid sensitivity.
   1345..1986    +  CDS            RAB5A: RAB5A_HUMAN - Also known as RAB5. Experimental evidence at protein level: Swiss-Prot protein existence level 1. Small GTPase which cycles between active GTP-bound and inactive GDP-bound states. In its active state, binds to a variety of effector proteins to regulate cellular responses such as of intracellular membrane trafficking, from the formation of transport vesicles to their fusion with membranes. Active GTP-bound form is able to recruit to membranes different sets of downstream effectors directly responsible for vesicle formation, movement, tethering and fusion. RAB5A is required for the
   2012..2096    +  CDS            large T antigen (fragment): large T antigen from SV40 (simian virus 40)
   2119..2240    +  polyA_signal   SV40 poly(A) signal: SV40 polyadenylation signal
   2274..2702    -  rep_origin     f1 ori (sequence partly withheld): f1 bacteriophage origin of replication; arrow indicates direction of (+) strand synthesis
   2729..2833    +  promoter       AmpR promoter: bla
   2835..3192    +  promoter       SV40 promoter: SV40 enhancer and early promoter
   3227..4021    +  CDS            NeoR/KanR: aminoglycoside phosphotransferase from Tn5; aph(3')-II (or nptII); confers resistance to neomycin, kanamycin, and G418 (Geneticin®)
   4042..4194    +  CDS            ble (fragment): BLE_KLEPN - Experimental evidence at protein level: Swiss-Prot protein existence level 1. Binding protein with a strong affinity to the bleomycin family of antibiotics. Binds to CL990; an antimitotic-antibiotic compound. From Klebsiella pneumoniae.
   4253..4300    +  polyA_signal   HSV TK poly(A) signal: herpes simplex virus thymidine kinase polyadenylation signal (Cole and Stacy, 1985)
   4391..4407    -  polyA_signal   bGH poly(A) signal (fragment): bovine growth hormone polyadenylation signal
   4629..5217    +  rep_origin     ori: high-copy-number ColE1/pMB1/pBR322/pUC origin of replication
