[The description below was written by a language model from this plasmid's Addgene catalogue record and pLannotate feature annotations shown in this document.]
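Description:
pYO1296 is a 5.3 kb mammalian expression plasmid built on the pEGFP-C1 backbone, in which the feature table shows an mCherry coding sequence in the position normally occupied by the fluorescent protein of that vector family; no EGFP is annotated. It is propagated in E. coli from a high-copy ColE1/pUC-type origin and selected with kanamycin. The resistance cassette is the usual dual-purpose arrangement of this backbone: the Tn5 NeoR/KanR aminoglycoside phosphotransferase sits downstream of both a bacterial bla promoter and the SV40 enhancer/early promoter and ends with the HSV TK polyadenylation signal. It therefore confers kanamycin resistance in bacteria and can support G418 selection in mammalian cells. An f1 origin is also present. The short fragments annotated as large T antigen, ble and bGH poly(A) are probably residual backbone sequence or partial annotation matches rather than functional elements.

The payload is a single transcription unit driven by the human CMV immediate-early enhancer and promoter and terminated by the SV40 poly(A) signal. It encodes mCherry fused to the N terminus of human RAB5A (residues 2–215, so translation starts from the mCherry initiator) through a short linker. RAB5A is a small GTPase that cycles between GDP- and GTP-bound states and recruits effectors to endosomal membranes to control vesicle trafficking and fusion. The insert carries the Q79L substitution, widely used as a GTPase-deficient mutation that keeps Rab5 in its active, GTP-bound form. The construct gives constitutive expression of red-fluorescent, active Rab5 in transfected mammalian cells. The associated publication concerns activation of the VPS34 lipid kinase by Rab1 and Rab5 on membranes, although the record does not say how this plasmid was used in that work. The cloning sites used are not recorded.
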