Addgene plasmid #235710: pYO1296
Purpose: Expression of mCherry-human RAB5A Q79L in mammalian cells
Depositing lab: Roger Williams. Depositing organization: MRC Laboratory of Molecular Biology. Publication: Structural basis for VPS34 kinase activation by Rab1 and Rab5 on membranes. Tremel S, Ohashi Y, Morado DR, Bertram J, Perisic O, Brandt LTL, von Wrisberg MK, Chen ZA, Maslen SL, Kovtun O, Skehel M, Rappsilber J, Lang K, Munro S, Briggs JAG, Williams RL. Nat Commun. 2021 Mar 10;12(1):1564. doi: 10.1038/s41467-021-21695-2. PubMed 33692360.
Backbone
  Vector backbone: pEGFP-C1
  Vector type: Mammalian Expression
Growth in bacteria
  Bacterial resistance: Kanamycin, 50 μg/mL
  Growth temperature: 37°C
  Growth strain: DH5alpha
  Copy number: High Copy
Gene/Insert
  Gene/Insert name: RAB5
  Species: H. sapiens (human)
  Mutation: Q79L, aa 2-215
  Entrez Gene: RAB5A (a.k.a. RAB5)
  Tag / fusion protein: mCherry (N terminal on insert)
  Cloning method: Restriction Enzyme; 5′ cloning site Unknown (unknown if destroyed)
Terms and licenses: Academic/Nonprofit Terms; Industry Terms: Not Available to Industry
How to cite: pYO1296 was a gift from Roger Williams (Addgene plasmid # 235710 ; http://n2t.net/addgene:235710 ; RRID:Addgene_235710)
